>Addgene plasmid #76366 | MAP3K11 gRNA (BRDN0001144833) | addgene full sequence | sequence record 185702 | Addgene Assembled Sequence
CCCGGGTGCAAAGATGGATAAAGTTTTAAACAGAGAGGAATCTTTGCAGCTAATGGACCTTCTAGGTCTT
GAAAGGAGTGGGAATTGGCTCCGGTGCCCGTCAGTGGGCAGAGCGCACATCGCCCACAGTCCCCGAGAAG
TTGGGGGGAGGGGTCGGCAATTGATCCGGTGCCTAGAGAAGGTGGCGCGGGGTAAACTGGGAAAGTGATG
TCGTGTACTGGCTCCGCCTTTTTCCCGAGGGTGGGGGAGAACCGTATATAAGTGCAGTAGTCGCCGTGAA
CGTTCTTTTTCGCAACGGGTTTGCCGCCAGAACACAGGTAAGTGCCGTGTGTGGTTCCCGCGGGCCTGGC
CTCTTTACGGGTTATGGCCCTTGCGTGCCTTGAATTACTTCCACCTGGCTGCAGTACGTGATTCTTGATC
CCGAGCTTCGGGTTGGAAGTGGGTGGGAGAGTTCGAGGCCTTGCGCTTAAGGAGCCCCTTCGCCTCGTGC
TTGAGTTGAGGCCTGGCCTGGGCGCTGGGGCCGCCGCGTGCGAATCTGGTGGCACCTTCGCGCCTGTCTC
GCTGCTTTCGATAAGTCTCTAGCCATTTAAAATTTTTGATGACCTGCTGCGACGCTTTTTTTCTGGCAAG
ATAGTCTTGTAAATGCGGGCCAAGATCTGCACACTGGTATTTCGGTTTTTGGGGCCGCGGGCGGCGACGG
GGCCCGTGCGTCCCAGCGCACATGTTCGGCGAGGCGGGGCCTGCGAGCGCGGCCACCGAGAATCGGACGG
GGGTAGTCTCAAGCTGGCCGGCCTGCTCTGGTGCCTGGCCTCGCGCCGCCGTGTATCGCCCCGCCCTGGG
CGGCAAGGCTGGCCCGGTCGGCACCAGTTGCGTGAGCGGAAAGATGGCCGCTTCCCGGCCCTGCTGCAGG
GAGCTCAAAATGGAGGACGCGGCGCTCGGGAGAGCGGGCGGGTGAGTCACCCACACAAAGGAAAAGGGCC
TTTCCGTCCTCAGCCGTCGCTTCATGTGACTCCACGGAGTACCGGGCGCCGTCCAGGCACCTCGATTAGT
TCTCGAGCTTTTGGAGTACGTCGTCTTTAGGTTGGGGGGAGGGGTTTTATGCGATGGAGTTTCCCCACAC
TGAGTGGGTGGAGACTGAAGTTAGGCCAGCTTGGCACTTGATGTAATTCTCCTTGGAATTTGCCCTTTTT
GAGTTTGGATCTTGGTTCATTCTCAAGCCTCAGACAGTGGTTCAAAGTTTTTTTCTTCCATTTCAGGTGT
CGTGACGTACGGCCACCATGACCGAGTACAAGCCCACGGTGCGCCTCGCCACCCGCGACGACGTCCCCAG
GGCCGTACGCACCCTCGCCGCCGCGTTCGCCGACTACCCCGCCACGCGCCACACCGTCGATCCGGACCGC
CACATCGAGCGGGTCACCGAGCTGCAAGAACTCTTCCTCACGCGCGTCGGGCTCGACATCGGCAAGGTGT
GGGTCGCGGACGACGGCGCCGCCGTGGCGGTCTGGACCACGCCGGAGAGCGTCGAAGCGGGGGCGGTGTT
CGCCGAGATCGGCCCGCGCATGGCCGAGTTGAGCGGTTCCCGGCTGGCCGCGCAGCAACAGATGGAAGGC
CTCCTGGCGCCGCACCGGCCCAAGGAGCCCGCGTGGTTCCTGGCCACCGTCGGAGTCTCGCCCGACCACC
AGGGCAAGGGTCTGGGCAGCGCCGTCGTGCTCCCCGGAGTGGAGGCGGCCGAGCGCGCCGGGGTGCCCGC
CTTCCTGGAGACCTCCGCGCCCCGCAACCTCCCCTTCTACGAGCGGCTCGGCTTCACCGTCACCGCCGAC
GTCGAGGTGCCCGAAGGACCGCGCACCTGGTGCATGACCCGCAAGCCCGGTGCCTGAACGCGTTAAGTCG
ACAATCAACCTCTGGATTACAAAATTTGTGAAAGATTGACTGGTATTCTTAACTATGTTGCTCCTTTTAC
GCTATGTGGATACGCTGCTTTAATGCCTTTGTATCATGCTATTGCTTCCCGTATGGCTTTCATTTTCTCC
TCCTTGTATAAATCCTGGTTGCTGTCTCTTTATGAGGAGTTGTGGCCCGTTGTCAGGCAACGTGGCGTGG
TGTGCACTGTGTTTGCTGACGCAACCCCCACTGGTTGGGGCATTGCCACCACCTGTCAGCTCCTTTCCGG
GACTTTCGCTTTCCCCCTCCCTATTGCCACGGCGGAACTCATCGCCGCCTGCCTTGCCCGCTGCTGGACA
GGGGCTCGGCTGTTGGGCACTGACAATTCCGTGGTGTTGTCGGGGAAATCATCGTCCTTTCCTTGGCTGC
TCGCCTGTGTTGCCACCTGGATTCTGCGCGGGACGTCCTTCTGCTACGTCCCTTCGGCCCTCAATCCAGC
GGACCTTCCTTCCCGCGGCCTGCTGCCGGCTCTGCGGCCTCTTCCGCGTCTTCGCCTTCGCCCTCAGACG
AGTCGGATCTCCCTTTGGGCCGCCTCCCCGCGTCGACTTTAAGACCAATGACTTACAAGGCAGCTGTAGA
TCTTAGCCACTTTTTAAAAGAAAAGGGGGGACTGGAAGGGCTAATTCACTCCCAACGAAGACAAGATCTG
CTTTTTGCTTGTACTGGGTCTCTCTGGTTAGACCAGATCTGAGCCTGGGAGCTCTCTGGCTAACTAGGGA
ACCCACTGCTTAAGCCTCAATAAAGCTTGCCTTGAGTGCTTCAAGTAGTGTGTGCCCGTCTGTTGTGTGA
CTCTGGTAACTAGAGATCCCTCAGACCCTTTTAGTCAGTGTGGAAAATCTCTAGCAGTACGTATAGTAGT
TCATGTCATCTTATTATTCAGTATTTATAACTTGCAAAGAAATGAATATCAGAGAGTGAGAGGAACTTGT
TTATTGCAGCTTATAATGGTTACAAATAAAGCAATAGCATCACAAATTTCACAAATAAAGCATTTTTTTC
ACTGCATTCTAGTTGTGGTTTGTCCAAACTCATCAATGTATCTTATCATGTCTGGCTCTAGCTATCCCGC
CCCTAACTCCGCCCATCCCGCCCCTAACTCCGCCCAGTTCCGCCCATTCTCCGCCCCATGGCTGACTAAT
TTTTTTTATTTATGCAGAGGCCGAGGCCGCCTCGGCCTCTGAGCTATTCCAGAAGTAGTGAGGAGGCTTT
TTTGGAGGCCTAGGGACGTACCCAATTCGCCCTATAGTGAGTCGTATTACGCGCGCTCACTGGCCGTCGT
TTTACAACGTCGTGACTGGGAAAACCCTGGCGTTACCCAACTTAATCGCCTTGCAGCACATCCCCCTTTC
GCCAGCTGGCGTAATAGCGAAGAGGCCCGCACCGATCGCCCTTCCCAACAGTTGCGCAGCCTGAATGGCG
AATGGG
[124 nt withheld, positions 3367-3490]
C
[91 nt withheld, positions 3492-3582]
A
[49 nt withheld, positions 3584-3632]
CCTTTGACGTTGGAGTCCACGTTCTTT
[37 nt withheld, positions 3660-3696]
ACCCTATCTCGGTCTATTCTTTTGATTTATAAGGGATTTTGCCGATTTCGGCCTATTGGTTAAAAAATGA
GCTGATTTAACAAAAATTTAACGCGAATTTTAACAAAATATTAACGCTTACAATTTAGGTGGCACTTTTC
GGGGAAATGTGCGCGGAACCCCTATTTGTTTATTTTTCTAAATACATTCAAATATGTATCCGCTCATGAG
ACAATAACCCTGATAAATGCTTCAATAATATTGAAAAAGGAAGAGTATGAGTATTCAACATTTCCGTGTC
GCCCTTATTCCCTTTTTTGCGGCATTTTGCCTTCCTGTTTTTGCTCACCCAGAAACGCTGGTGAAAGTAA
AAGATGCTGAAGATCAGTTGGGTGCACGAGTGGGTTACATCGAACTGGATCTCAACAGCGGTAAGATCCT
TGAGAGTTTTCGCCCCGAAGAACGTTTTCCAATGATGAGCACTTTTAAAGTTCTGCTATGTGGCGCGGTA
TTATCCCGTATTGACGCCGGGCAAGAGCAACTCGGTCGCCGCATACACTATTCTCAGAATGACTTGGTTG
AGTACTCACCAGTCACAGAAAAGCATCTTACGGATGGCATGACAGTAAGAGAATTATGCAGTGCTGCCAT
AACCATGAGTGATAACACTGCGGCCAACTTACTTCTGACAACGATCGGAGGACCGAAGGAGCTAACCGCT
TTTTTGCACAACATGGGGGATCATGTAACTCGCCTTGATCGTTGGGAACCGGAGCTGAATGAAGCCATAC
CAAACGACGAGCGTGACACCACGATGCCTGTAGCAATGGCAACAACGTTGCGCAAACTATTAACTGGCGA
ACTACTTACTCTAGCTTCCCGGCAACAATTAATAGACTGGATGGAGGCGGATAAAGTTGCAGGACCACTT
CTGCGCTCGGCCCTTCCGGCTGGCTGGTTTATTGCTGATAAATCTGGAGCCGGTGAGCGTGGGTCTCGCG
GTATCATTGCAGCACTGGGGCCAGATGGTAAGCCCTCCCGTATCGTAGTTATCTACACGACGGGGAGTCA
GGCAACTATGGATGAACGAAATAGACAGATCGCTGAGATAGGTGCCTCACTGATTAAGCATTGGTAACTG
TCAGACCAAGTTTACTCATATATACTTTAGATTGATTTAAAACTTCATTTTTAATTTAAAAGGATCTAGG
TGAAGATCCTTTTTGATAATCTCATGACCAAAATCCCTTAACGTGAGTTTTCGTTCCACTGAGCGTCAGA
CCCCGTAGAAAAGATCAAAGGATCTTCTTGAGATCCTTTTTTTCTGCGCGTAATCTGCTGCTTGCAAACA
AAAAAACCACCGCTACCAGCGGTGGTTTGTTTGCCGGATCAAGAGCTACCAACTCTTTTTCCGAAGGTAA
CTGGCTTCAGCAGAGCGCAGATACCAAATACTGTTCTTCTAGTGTAGCCGTAGTTAGGCCACCACTTCAA
GAACTCTGTAGCACCGCCTACATACCTCGCTCTGCTAATCCTGTTACCAGTGGCTGCTGCCAGTGGCGAT
AAGTCGTGTCTTACCGGGTTGGACTCAAGACGATAGTTACCGGATAAGGCGCAGCGGTCGGGCTGAACGG
GGGGTTCGTGCACACAGCCCAGCTTGGAGCGAACGACCTACACCGAACTGAGATACCTACAGCGTGAGCT
ATGAGAAAGCGCCACGCTTCCCGAAGGGAGAAAGGCGGACAGGTATCCGGTAAGCGGCAGGGTCGGAACA
GGAGAGCGCACGAGGGAGCTTCCAGGGGGAAACGCCTGGTATCTTTATAGTCCTGTCGGGTTTCGCCACC
TCTGACTTGAGCGTCGATTTTTGTGATGCTCGTCAGGGGGGCGGAGCCTATGGAAAAACGCCAGCAACGC
GGCCTTTTTACGGTTCCTGGCCTTTTGCTGGCCTTTTGCTCACATGTTCTTTCCTGCGTTATCCCCTGAT
TCTGTGGATAACCGTATTACCGCCTTTGAGTGAGCTGATACCGCTCGCCGCAGCCGAACGACCGAGCGCA
GCGAGTCAGTGAGCGAGGAAGCGGAAGAGCGCCCAATACGCAAACCGCCTCTCCCCGCGCGTTGGCCGAT
TCATTAATGCAGCTGGCACGACAGGTTTCCCGACTGGAAAGCGGGCAGTGAGCGCAACGCAATTAATGTG
AGTTAGCTCACTCATTAGGCACCCCAGGCTTTACACTTTATGCTTCCGGCTCGTATGTTGTGTGGAATTG
TGAGCGGATAACAATTTCACACAGGAAACAGCTATGACCATGATTACGCCAAGCGCGCAATTAACCCTCA
CTAAAGGGAACAAAAGCTGGAGCTGCAAGCTTAATGTAGTCTTATGCAATACTCTTGTAGTCTTGCAACA
TGGTAACGATGAGTTAGCAACATGCCTTACAAGGAGAGAAAAAGCACCGTGCATGCCGATTGGTGGAAGT
AAGGTGGTACGATCGTGCCTTATTAGGAAGGCAACAGACGGGTCTGACATGGATTGGACGAACCACTGAA
TTGCCGCATTGCAGAGATATTGTATTTAAGTGCCTAGCTCGATACATAAACGGGTCTCTCTGGTTAGACC
AGATCTGAGCCTGGGAGCTCTCTGGCTAACTAGGGAACCCACTGCTTAAGCCTCAATAAAGCTTGCCTTG
AGTGCTTCAAGTAGTGTGTGCCCGTCTGTTGTGTGACTCTGGTAACTAGAGATCCCTCAGACCCTTTTAG
TCAGTGTGGAAAATCTCTAGCAGTGGCGCCCGAACAGGGACTTGAAAGCGAAAGGGAAACCAGAGGAGCT
CTCTCGACGCAGGACTCGGCTTGCTGAAGCGCGCACGGCAAGAGGCGAGGGGCGGCGACTGGTGAGTACG
CCAAAAATTTTGACTAGCGGAGGCTAGAAGGAGAGAGATGGGTGCGAGAGCGTCAGTATTAAGCGGGGGA
GAATTAGATCGCGATGGGAAAAAATTCGGTTAAGGCCAGGGGGAAAGAAAAAATATAAATTAAAACATAT
AGTATGGGCAAGCAGGGAGCTAGAACGATTCGCAGTTAATCCTGGCCTGTTAGAAACATCAGAAGGCTGT
AGACAAATACTGGGACAGCTACAACCATCCCTTCAGACAGGATCAGAAGAACTTAGATCATTATATAATA
CAGTAGCAACCCTCTATTGTGTGCATCAAAGGATAGAGATAAAAGACACCAAGGAAGCTTTAGACAAGAT
AGAGGAAGAGCAAAACAAAAGTAAGACCACCGCACAGCAAGCGGCCGCTGATCTTCAGACCTGGAGGAGG
AGATATGAGGGACAATTGGAGAAGTGAATTATATAAATATAAAGTAGTAAAAATTGAACCATTAGGAGTA
GCACCCACCAAGGCAAAGAGAAGAGTGGTGCAGAGAGAAAAAAGAGCAGTGGGAATAGGAGCTTTGTTCC
TTGGGTTCTTGGGAGCAGCAGGAAGCACTATGGGCGCAGCGTCAATGACGCTGACGGTACAGGCCAGACA
ATTATTGTCTGGTATAGTGCAGCAGCAGAACAATTTGCTGAGGGCTATTGAGGCGCAACAGCATCTGTTG
CAACTCACAGTCTGGGGCATCAAGCAGCTCCAGGCAAGAATCCTGGCTGTGGAAAGATACCTAAAGGATC
AACAGCTCCTGGGGATTTGGGGTTGCTCTGGAAAACTCATTTGCACCACTGCTGTGCCTTGGAATGCTAG
TTGGAGTAATAAATCTCTGGAACAGATTTGGAATCACACGACCTGGATGGAGTGGGACAGAGAAATTAAC
AATTACACAAGCTTAATACACTCCTTAATTGAAGAATCGCAAAACCAGCAAGAAAAGAATGAACAAGAAT
TATTGGAATTAGATAAATGGGCAAGTTTGTGGAATTGGTTTAACATAACAAATTGGCTGTGGTATATAAA
ATTATTCATAATGATAGTAGGAGGCTTGGTAGGTTTAAGAATAGTTTTTGCTGTACTTTCTATAGTGAAT
AGAGTTAGGCAGGGATATTCACCATTATCGTTTCAGACCCACCTCCCAACCCCGAGGGGACCCAGAGAGG
GCCTATTTCCCATGATTCCTTCATATTTGCATATACGATACAAGGCTGTTAGAGAGATAATTAGAATTAA
TTTGACTGTAAACACAAAGATATTAGTACAAAATACGTGACGTAGAAAGTAATAATTTCTTGGGTAGTTT
GCAGTTTTAAAATTATGTTTTAAAATGGACTATCATATGCTTACCGTAACTTGAAAGTATTTCGATTTCT
TGGCTTTATATATCTTGTGGAAAGGACGAAACACCGACTGGGCTCGTAGTCGAACAGTTTTAGAGCTAGA
AATAGCAAGTTAAAATAAGGCTAGTCCGTTATCAACTTGAAAAAGTGGCACCGAGTCGGTGCTTTTTTAA
GCTTGGCGTAACTAGATCTTGAGACAAATGGCAGTATTCATCCACAATTTTAAAAGAAAAGGGGGGATTG
GGGGGTACAGTGCAGGGGAAAGAATAGTAGACATAATAGCAACAGACATACAAACTAAAGAATTACAAAA
ACAAATTACAAAAATTCAAAATTTTCGGGTTTATTACAGGGACAGCAGAGATCCACTTTGGCGCCGGCTC
GAGGGGG
Features (pLannotate 1.2.2; 29 found; start..end, strand, type, name):
     14..80      +  CDS            small t antigen (fragment): SV40 (simian virus 40) small t antigen
    106..317     +  promoter       EF-1α core promoter: core promoter for human elongation factor EF-1α
    318..1256    +  intron         EF-1α intron A: intron upstream of the start codon of human EF-1α
   1278..1877    +  CDS            PuroR (fragment): puromycin N-acetyltransferase; pac from Streptomyces; confers resistance to puromycin
   1893..2481    +  misc_feature   WPRE: woodchuck hepatitis virus posttranscriptional regulatory element
   2532..2551    +  misc_feature   cPPT/CTS (fragment): central polypurine tract and central termination sequence of HIV-1
   2553..2786    +  LTR            3' LTR (ΔU3): self-inactivating 3' long terminal repeat (LTR) from HIV-1
   2864..2985    +  polyA_signal   SV40 poly(A) signal: SV40 polyadenylation signal
   3025..3160    +  rep_origin     SV40 ori: SV40 origin of replication
   3181..3199    -  promoter       T7 promoter: promoter for bacteriophage T7 RNA polymerase
   3207..3362    +  CDS            lacZα (fragment): LacZα fragment of β-galactosidase; lacZ fragment
   3367..3795    +  rep_origin     f1 ori (sequence partly withheld): f1 bacteriophage origin of replication; arrow indicates direction of (+) strand synthesis
   3848..3952    +  promoter       AmpR promoter: bla
   3953..4813    +  CDS            AmpR: β-lactamase; bla; confers resistance to ampicillin, carbenicillin, and related antibiotics
   4984..5572    +  rep_origin     ori: high-copy-number ColE1/pMB1/pBR322/pUC origin of replication
   5755..5847    +  CDS            lacI (fragment): lac repressor; lacI; The lac repressor binds to the lac operator to inhibit transcription in E. coli. This inhibition can be relieved by adding lactose or isopropyl-β-D-thiogalactopyranoside (IPTG).
   5860..5881    +  protein_bind   CAP binding site: CAP binding activates transcription in the presence of cAMP. E. coli catabolite activator protein
   5896..5926    +  promoter       lac promoter: promoter for the E. coli lac operon
   5934..5950    +  protein_bind   lac operator: The lac repressor binds to the lac operator to inhibit transcription in E. coli. This inhibition can be relieved by adding lactose or isopropyl-β-D-thiogalactopyranoside (IPTG). lac repressor encoded by lacI
   5995..6013    +  promoter       T3 promoter: promoter for bacteriophage T3 RNA polymerase
   6041..6267    +  promoter       RSV promoter: Rous sarcoma virus enhancer/promoter
   6268..6448    +  LTR            5' LTR (truncated): truncated 5' long terminal repeat (LTR) from HIV-1
   6495..6620    +  misc_feature   HIV-1 Ψ: packaging signal of human immunodeficiency virus type 1
   6604..6967    +  CDS            HIV-1 gag (fragment): gag protein from human immunodeficiency virus 1; gag
   7113..7346    +  misc_feature   RRE: The Rev response element (RRE) of HIV-1 allows for Rev-dependent mRNA export from the nucleus to the cytoplasm.
   7723..7749    +  CDS            Rev (fragment): human immunodeficiency virus 1 (HIV-1) Rev protein; rev; enhances nuclear export of unspliced and incompletely spliced viral mRNAs
   7753..7993    +  promoter       U6 promoter: RNA polymerase III promoter for human U6 snRNA
   8023..8098    +  misc_RNA       gRNA scaffold: guide RNA scaffold for the Streptococcus pyogenes CRISPR/Cas9 system
   8154..8271    +  misc_feature   cPPT/CTS: central polypurine tract and central termination sequence of HIV-1
