[The description below was written by a language model from this plasmid's Addgene catalogue record and pLannotate feature annotations shown in this document.]
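Description:
MAP3K11 gRNA (BRDN0001144833) is a third-generation lentiviral guide RNA plasmid built on the lentiGuide-Puro backbone and designed to direct CRISPR-Cas9 cutting to the human MAP3K11 gene (also known as MLK3), with the guide designed against a single GenBank reference transcript. It is propagated in E. coli as a high-copy plasmid through a ColE1/pUC-type origin with ampicillin resistance. The bacterial backbone also carries an f1 origin and remnants of lac cloning-vector sequence, and an SV40 origin and SV40 polyadenylation signal lie downstream of the 3' LTR.

The transfer cassette is framed by an RSV promoter fused to a truncated HIV-1 5' LTR, which makes genomic RNA production Tat-independent, and by a U3-deleted, self-inactivating 3' LTR. Between them sit the Ψ packaging signal with a partial gag sequence, the Rev response element for Rev-dependent nuclear export, and a cPPT/CTS element that aids nuclear import of the provirus. The human U6 RNA polymerase III promoter drives the targeting spacer joined to the Streptococcus pyogenes gRNA scaffold. A separate EF-1α promoter with its intron A expresses puromycin N-acetyltransferase for selection of transduced mammalian cells, and a WPRE follows to enhance transcript expression.

The plasmid does not encode Cas9, so it is intended for use alongside a separate Cas9 lentiviral vector or in cells that already express Cas9. It corresponds to one guide from a human kinome gRNA collection and is suited to knockout of MAP3K11 in human cells after lentiviral delivery and puromycin selection.
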