Addgene plasmid #76366: MAP3K11 gRNA (BRDN0001144833)
Purpose: 3rd generation lentiviral gRNA plasmid targeting human MAP3K11
Depositing lab: John Doench & David Root. Depositing organization: Broad Institute. Publication: Optimized sgRNA design to maximize activity and minimize off-target effects of CRISPR-Cas9. Doench JG, Fusi N, Sullender M, Hegde M, Vaimberg EW, Donovan KF, Smith I, Tothova Z, Wilen C, Orchard R, Virgin HW, Listgarten J, Root DE. Nat Biotechnol. 2016 Jan 18. doi: 10.1038/nbt.3437. PubMed 26780180.
Backbone
  Vector backbone: lentiGuide-Puro
  Backbone manufacturer: Zhang Lab (Addgene plasmid # 52963)
  Vector type: Mammalian Expression, Lentiviral, CRISPR
  Selectable markers: Puromycin
Growth in bacteria
  Bacterial resistance: Ampicillin, 100 μg/mL
  Growth temperature: 37°C
  Growth strain: DH5alpha
  Copy number: High Copy
Gene/Insert
  Gene/Insert name: MAP3K11 (alt names: MAP3K11; NM_002419.3)
  gRNA/shRNA sequence: ACTGGGCTCGTAGTCGAACA
  Species: H. sapiens (human)
  Entrez Gene: MAP3K11 (a.k.a. MEKK11, MLK-3, MLK3, PTK1, SPRK)
  Promoter: hU6
  Cloning method: Unknown
  Sequencing primers: 5′ U6-F; 3′ pS2-R
Terms and licenses: Academic/Nonprofit Terms; Industry Terms: Not Available to Industry
Depositor comments: The gRNA was designed to target the following Genbank reference sequence(s): NM_002419.3. Note that this plasmid does NOT contain Cas9. It should be used in conjunction with lentiCas9-Blast (Addgene #52962) or otherwise with cell lines already expressing Cas9. Browse the full kinome gRNA library at http://www.addgene.org/pooled-library/broadgpp-human-kinome/ or visit http://www.broadinstitute.org/rnai/public/ for detailed protocols and information.
How to cite: MAP3K11 gRNA (BRDN0001144833) was a gift from John Doench & David Root (Addgene plasmid # 76366 ; http://n2t.net/addgene:76366 ; RRID:Addgene_76366)
