>Addgene plasmid #76366 | MAP3K11 gRNA (BRDN0001144833) | depositor partial sequence | sequence record 143826 | Target Sequence
ACTGGGCTCGTAGTCGAACA
