>Addgene plasmid #76366 | MAP3K11 gRNA (BRDN0001144833) | addgene partial sequence | sequence record 185701 | hU6-F
CGTAGAAAGTAATAATTTCTTGGGTAGTTTGCAGTTTTAAAATTATGTTTTAAAATGGACTATCATATGC
TTACCGTAACTTGAAAGTATTTCGATTTCTTGGCTTTATATATCTTGTGGAAAGGACGAAACACCGACTG
GGCTCGTAGTCGAACAGTTTTAGAGCTAGAAATAGCAAGTTAAAATAAGGCTAGTCCGTTATCAACTTGA
AAAAGTGGCACCGAGTCGGTGCTTTTTTAAGCTTGGCGTAACTAGATCTTGAGACAAATGGCAGTATTCA
TCCACAATTTTAAAAGAAAAGGGGGGATTGGGGGGTACAGTGCAGGGGAAAGAATAGTAGACATAATAGC
AACAGACATACAAACTAAAGAATTACAAAAACAAATTACAAAAATTCAAAATTTTCGGGTTTATTACAGG
GACAGCAGAGATCCACTTTGGCGCCGGCTCGAGGGGGCCCGGGTGCAAAGATGGATAAAGTTTTAAACAG
AGAGGAATCTTTGCAGCTAATGGACCTTCTAGGTCTTGAAAGGAGTGGGAATTGGCTCCGGTGCCCGTCA
GTGGGCAGAG
